>Addgene plasmid #226550 | pDest17_A1-LCD swap X8 | addgene full sequence | sequence record 451393 | Addgene NGS Result
AGATCTCGATCCCGCGAAATTAATACGACTCACTATAGGGAGACCACAACGGTTTCCCTCTAGAAATAAT
TTTGTTTAACTTTAAGAAGGAGATATACATATGTCGTACTACCATCACCATCACCATCACCTCGAATCAA
CAAGTTTGTACAAAAAAGCAGGCTTCGAGAACCTGTATTTTCAGGGTAGCAGCCCGTTTTTCGGTTATCA
GGGTAATAACTTTCGTCGTAAACGTGGTCGTCGCAAAGGTGGTGGTAGCTATGGTAGCAGTCGTGGTAGC
GGTAATAATAGCGGTGGTGGTGGTTCACGTAGCAGCGGTGGCGGTAGTGGCGGTGGCAGTGGTGGTTTTT
ACTATTTTCGTAACAATTTCAGCCAGCGTGGCAATAGTGGTGATGGTTTTAGCTCAGGTGGTGGCAACTA
TTTTGGTGGTAGTAGCGGTAGCGCACAAGGTCGTGGTTATGGTGGTAATTTTGGTGCAGGTAATGGTGGT
GGCTCAAGCAATGGCGGTGGTAACGGTGGTGCAAATAATGGCTTTTTCTTTAGTGGTGGTCAGATGGGTA
GCGGTCCGATGAGCTATGGTGGCGGTGATGATGATTAAGACCCAGCTTTCTTGTACAAAGTGGTTGATTC
GAGGCTGCTAACAAAGCCCGAAAGGAAGCTGAGTTGGCTGCTGCCACCGCTGAGCAATAACTAGCATAAC
CCCTTGGGGCCTCTAAACGGGTCTTGAGGGGTTTTTTGCTGAAAGGAGGAACTATATCCGGATATCCACA
GGACGGGTGTGGTCGCCATGATCGCGTAGTCGATAGTGGCTCCAAGTAGCGAAGCGAGCAGGACTGGGCG
GCGGCCAAAGCGGTCGGACAGTGCTCCGAGAACGGGTGCGCATAGAAATTGCATCAACGCATATAGCGCT
AGCAGCACGCCATAGTGACTGGCGATGCTGTCGGAATGGACGATATCCCGCAAGAGGCCCGGCAGTACCG
GCATAACCAAGCCTATGCCTACAGCATCCAGGGTGACGGTGCCGAGGATGACGATGAGCGCATTGTTAGA
TTTCATACACGGTGCCTGACTGCGTTAGCAATTTAACTGTGATAAACTACCGCATTAAAGCTTATCGATG
ATAAGCTGTCAAACATGAGAATTCTTGAAGACGAAAGGGCCTCGTGATACGCCTATTTTTATAGGTTAAT
GTCATGATAATAATGGTTTCTTAGACGTCAGGTGGCACTTTTCGGGGAAATGTGCGCGGAACCCCTATTT
GTTTATTTTTCTAAATACATTCAAATATGTATCCGCTCATGAGACAATAACCCTGATAAATGCTTCAATA
ATATTGAAAAAGGAAGAGTATGAGTATTCAACATTTCCGTGTCGCCCTTATTCCCTTTTTTGCGGCATTT
TGCCTTCCTGTTTTTGCTCACCCAGAAACGCTGGTGAAAGTAAAAGATGCTGAAGATCAGTTGGGTGCAC
GAGTGGGTTACATCGAACTGGATCTCAACAGCGGTAAGATCCTTGAGAGTTTTCGCCCCGAAGAACGTTT
TCCAATGATGAGCACTTTTAAAGTTCTGCTATGTGGCGCGGTATTATCCCGTGTTGACGCCGGGCAAGAG
CAACTCGGTCGCCGCATACACTATTCTCAGAATGACTTGGTTGAGTACTCACCAGTCACAGAAAAGCATC
TTACGGATGGCATGACAGTAAGAGAATTATGCAGTGCTGCCATAACCATGAGTGATAACACTGCGGCCAA
CTTACTTCTGACAACGATCGGAGGACCGAAGGAGCTAACCGCTTTTTTGCACAACATGGGGGATCATGTA
ACTCGCCTTGATCGTTGGGAACCGGAGCTGAATGAAGCCATACCAAACGACGAGCGTGACACCACGATGC
CTGCAGCAATGGCAACAACGTTGCGCAAACTATTAACTGGCGAACTACTTACTCTAGCTTCCCGGCAACA
ATTAATAGACTGGATGGAGGCGGATAAAGTTGCAGGACCACTTCTGCGCTCGGCCCTTCCGGCTGGCTGG
TTTATTGCTGATAAATCTGGAGCCGGTGAGCGTGGGTCTCGCGGTATCATTGCAGCACTGGGGCCAGATG
GTAAGCCCTCCCGTATCGTAGTTATCTACACGACGGGGAGTCAGGCAACTATGGATGAACGAAATAGACA
GATCGCTGAGATAGGTGCCTCACTGATTAAGCATTGGTAACTGTCAGACCAAGTTTACTCATATATACTT
TAGATTGATTTAAAACTTCATTTTTAATTTAAAAGGATCTAGGTGAAGATCCTTTTTGATAATCTCATGA
CCAAAATCCCTTAACGTGAGTTTTCGTTCCACTGAGCGTCAGACCCCGTAGAAAAGATCAAAGGATCTTC
TTGAGATCCTTTTTTTCTGCGCGTAATCTGCTGCTTGCAAACAAAAAAACCACCGCTACCAGCGGTGGTT
TGTTTGCCGGATCAAGAGCTACCAACTCTTTTTCCGAAGGTAACTGGCTTCAGCAGAGCGCAGATACCAA
ATACTGTCCTTCTAGTGTAGCCGTAGTTAGGCCACCACTTCAAGAACTCTGTAGCACCGCCTACATACCT
CGCTCTGCTAATCCTGTTACCAGTGGCTGCTGCCAGTGGCGATAAGTCGTGTCTTACCGGGTTGGACTCA
AGACGATAGTTACCGGATAAGGCGCAGCGGTCGGGCTGAACGGGGGGTTCGTGCACACAGCCCAGCTTGG
AGCGAACGACCTACACCGAACTGAGATACCTACAGCGTGAGCTATGAGAAAGCGCCACGCTTCCCGAAGG
GAGAAAGGCGGACAGGTATCCGGTAAGCGGCAGGGTCGGAACAGGAGAGCGCACGAGGGAGCTTCCAGGG
GGAAACGCCTGGTATCTTTATAGTCCTGTCGGGTTTCGCCACCTCTGACTTGAGCGTCGATTTTTGTGAT
GCTCGTCAGGGGGGCGGAGCCTATGGAAAAACGCCAGCAACGCGGCCTTTTTACGGTTCCTGGCCTTTTG
CTGGCCTTTTGCTCACATGTTCTTTCCTGCGTTATCCCCTGATTCTGTGGATAACCGTATTACCGCCTTT
GAGTGAGCTGATACCGCTCGCCGCAGCCGAACGACCGAGCGCAGCGAGTCAGTGAGCGAGGAAGCGGAAG
AGCGCCTGATGCGGTATTTTCTCCTTACGCATCTGTGCGGTATTTCACACCGCAATGGTGCACTCTCAGT
ACAATCTGCTCTGATGCCGCATAGTTAAGCCAGTATACACTCCGCTATCGCTACGTGACTGGGTCATGGC
TGCGCCCCGACACCCGCCAACACCCGCTGACGCGCCCTGACGGGCTTGTCTGCTCCCGGCATCCGCTTAC
AGACAAGCTGTGACCGTCTCCGGGAGCTGCATGTGTCAGAGGTTTTCACCGTCATCACCGAAACGCGCGA
GGCAGCTGCGGTAAAGCTCATCAGCGTGGTCGTGAAGCGATTCACAGATGTCTGCCTGTTCATCCGCGTC
CAGCTCGTTGAGTTTCTCCAGAAGCGTTAATGTCTGGCTTCTGATAAAGCGGGCCATGTTAAGGGCGGTT
TTTTCCTGTTTGGTCACTGATGCCTCCGTGTAAGGGGGATTTCTGTTCATGGGGGTAATGATACCGATGA
AACGAGAGAGGATGCTCACGATACGGGTTACTGATGATGAACATGCCCGGTTACTGGAACGTTGTGAGGG
TAAACAACTGGCGGTATGGATGCGGCGGGACCAGAGAAAAATCACTCAGGGTCAATGCCAGCGCTTCGTT
AATACAGATGTAGGTGTTCCACAGGGTAGCCAGCAGCATCCTGCGATGCAGATCCGGAACATAATGGTGC
AGGGCGCTGACTTCCGCGTTTCCAGACTTTACGAAACACGGAAACCGAAGACCATTCATGTTGTTGCTCA
GGTCGCAGACGTTTTGCAGCAGCAGTCGCTTCACGTTCGCTCGCGTATCGGTGATTCATTCTGCTAACCA
GTAAGGCAACCCCGCCAGCCTAGCCGGGTCCTCAACGACAGGAGCACGATCATGCGCACCCGTGGCCAGG
ACCCAACGCTGCCCGAGATGCGCCGCGTGCGGCTGCTGGAGATGGCGGACGCGATGGATATGTTCTGCCA
AGGGTTGGTTTGCGCATTCACAGTTCTCCGCAAGAATTGATTGGCTCCAATTCTTGGAGTGGTGAATCCG
TTAGCGAGGTGCCGCCGGCTTCCATTCAGGTCGAGGTGGCCCGGCTCCATGCACCGCGACGCAACGCGGG
GAGGCAGACAAGGTATAGGGCGGCGCCTACAATCCATGCCAACCCGTTCCATGTGCTCGCCGAGGCGGCA
TAAATCGCCGTGACGATCAGCGGTCCAATGATCGAAGTTAGGCTGGTAAGAGCCGCGAGCGATCCTTGAA
GCTGTCCCTGATGGTCGTCATCTACCTGCCTGGACAGCATGGCCTGCAACGCGGGCATCCCGATGCCGCC
GGAAGCGAGAAGAATCATAATGGGGAAGGCCATCCAGCCTCGCGTCGCGAACGCCAGCAAGACGTAGCCC
AGCGCGTCGGCCGCCATGCCGGCGATAATGGCCTGCTTCTCGCCGAAACGTTTGGTGGCGGGACCAGTGA
CGAAGGCTTGAGCGAGGGCGTGCAAGATTCCGAATACCGCAAGCGACAGGCCGATCATCGTCGCGCTCCA
GCGAAAGCGGTCCTCGCCGAAAATGACCCAGAGCGCTGCCGGCACCTGTCCTACGAGTTGCATGATAAAG
AAGACAGTCATAAGTGCGGCGACGATAGTCATGCCCCGCGCCCACCGGAAGGAGCTGACTGGGTTGAAGG
CTCTCAAGGGCATCGGTCGATCGACGCTCTCCCTTATGCGACTCCTGCATTAGGAAGCAGCCCAGTAGTA
GGTTGAGGCCGTTGAGCACCGCCGCCGCAAGGAATGGTGCATGCAAGGAGATGGCGCCCAACAGTCCCCC
GGCCACGGGGCCTGCCACCATACCCACGCCGAAACAAGCGCTCATGAGCCCGAAGTGGCGAGCCCGATCT
TCCCCATCGGTGATGTCGGCGATATAGGCGCCAGCAACCGCACCTGTGGCGCCGGTGATGCCGGCCACGA
TGCGTCCGGCGTAGAGGATCG
Features (pLannotate 1.2.2; 17 found; start..end, strand, type, name):
     21..39      +  promoter       T7 promoter: promoter for bacteriophage T7 RNA polymerase
     71..93      +  RBS            RBS: efficient ribosome binding site from bacteriophage T7 gene 10 (Olins and Rangwala, 1989)
    111..131     +  CDS            8xHis (fragment): 8xHis affinity tag
    140..164     +  protein_bind   attB1: mutant version of attB; recombination site for the Gateway® BP reaction BP Clonase™
    170..186     +  CDS            TEV site (fragment): tobacco etch virus (TEV) protease recognition and cleavage site
    600..624     -  protein_bind   attB2: mutant version of attB; recombination site for the Gateway® BP reaction BP Clonase™
    634..683     +  CDS            SET1 (fragment): solubility-enhancement tag derived from T7 phage gene 10B
    691..738     +  terminator     T7 terminator: transcription terminator for bacteriophage T7 RNA polymerase
    764..1056    -  CDS            TcR (fragment): tetracycline efflux protein; tet; confers resistance to tetracycline
   1104..1132    -  promoter       tet promoter: E. coli promoter for tetracycline efflux protein gene
   1245..1349    +  promoter       AmpR promoter: bla
   1350..2210    +  CDS            AmpR: β-lactamase; bla; confers resistance to ampicillin, carbenicillin, and related antibiotics
   2381..2969    +  rep_origin     ori: high-copy-number ColE1/pMB1/pBR322/pUC origin of replication
   3155..3294    -  misc_feature   bom: basis of mobility region from pBR322
   3396..3587    -  CDS            rop: Rop protein, which maintains plasmids at low copy number; rop
   3604..3984    +  CDS            YPB1_ECOLX: Protein predicted: Swiss-Prot protein existence level 4. From Escherichia coli.
   4226..5130    -  CDS            TcR (fragment): tetracycline efflux protein; tet; confers resistance to tetracycline
