[The description below was written by a language model from this plasmid's Addgene catalogue record and pLannotate feature annotations shown in this document.]
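Description:
pDest17_A1-LCD swap X8 is a bacterial expression plasmid built on the pDest17 Gateway destination backbone, designed to produce an N-terminally His-tagged variant of a human low-complexity domain ("A1-LCD") in E. coli. The name and associated publication title indicate that X8 is one of a series of designed intrinsically disordered protein variants, but the record does not spell out the parent protein or the exact sequence changes that define the "swap X8" design. The insert was introduced by Gateway recombination and sits between attB1 and attB2 sites in the annotated 5,131 nt sequence.

Expression is driven by a T7 promoter followed by the efficient phage T7 gene 10 ribosome binding site, with a T7 terminator downstream, so production requires a host supplying T7 RNA polymerase; the depositor notes BL21(DE3) as a suitable strain alongside DH5alpha for propagation. The reading frame begins with the histidine affinity tag (catalogued as 6xHis), passes through attB1, and then encodes a TEV protease recognition site immediately upstream of the insert. This allows the tag and linker residues to be removed after affinity purification. A short match to a T7 gene 10-derived sequence lies after attB2 and appears to be backbone remnant rather than part of the product.

The backbone is pBR322-like. It carries a ColE1/pMB1-type origin together with the bom region and the rop gene, consistent with the low copy number listed. Selection is by ampicillin through β-lactamase under its own promoter. The tetracycline resistance gene is annotated only as fragments, with its promoter, so it should not be assumed to be functional. The construct is suited to recombinant production of the variant protein for study.
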