Addgene plasmid #226550: pDest17_A1-LCD swap X8
Purpose: Bacterial expression of N-terminally 6His tagged A1-LCD X8
Depositing lab: Tanja Mittag. Depositing organization: St. Jude Children's Research Hospital. Publication: Design of intrinsically disordered protein variants with diverse structural properties. Pesce F, Bremer A, Tesei G, Hopkins JB, Grace CR, Mittag T, Lindorff-Larsen K. Sci Adv. 2024 Aug 30;10(35):eadm9926. doi: 10.1126/sciadv.adm9926. Epub 2024 Aug 28. PubMed 39196930.
Backbone
  Vector backbone: pDest17
  Backbone manufacturer: Invtirogen
  Vector type: Bacterial Expression
Growth in bacteria
  Bacterial resistance: Ampicillin, 100 μg/mL
  Growth temperature: 37°C
  Growth strain: DH5alpha
  Copy number: Low Copy
Gene/Insert
  Gene/Insert name: A1-LCD swap X8
  Species: H. sapiens (human)
  Promoter: T7
  Tag / fusion protein: 6xHis (N terminal on insert)
  Cloning method: Gateway Cloning
Terms and licenses: Academic/Nonprofit Terms; Industry Terms: Not Available to Industry
Depositor comments: TEV cleavage Site. Growth strain BL21_DE3 also recommended for this plasmid.
How to cite: pDest17_A1-LCD swap X8 was a gift from Tanja Mittag (Addgene plasmid # 226550 ; http://n2t.net/addgene:226550 ; RRID:Addgene_226550)
