>Addgene plasmid #226550 | pDest17_A1-LCD swap X8 | depositor partial sequence | sequence record 444140 | ORF Sequence
AGCCCGTTTTTCGGTTATCAGGGTAATAACTTTCGTCGTAAACGTGGTCGTCGCAAAGGTGGTGGTAGCT
ATGGTAGCAGTCGTGGTAGCGGTAATAATAGCGGTGGTGGTGGTTCACGTAGCAGCGGTGGCGGTAGTGG
CGGTGGCAGTGGTGGTTTTTACTATTTTCGTAACAATTTCAGCCAGCGTGGCAATAGTGGTGATGGTTTT
AGCTCAGGTGGTGGCAACTATTTTGGTGGTAGTAGCGGTAGCGCACAAGGTCGTGGTTATGGTGGTAATT
TTGGTGCAGGTAATGGTGGTGGCTCAAGCAATGGCGGTGGTAACGGTGGTGCAAATAATGGCTTTTTCTT
TAGTGGTGGTCAGATGGGTAGCGGTCCGATGAGCTATGGTGGCGGTGATGATGAT
